>Addgene plasmid #185332 | pGEX-6P-1 AUP1 292-410 5E | addgene full sequence | sequence record 399890 | Addgene NGS Result
ACGGTGCACCAATGCTTCTGGCGTCAGGCAGCCATCGGAAGCTGTGGTATGGCTGTGCAGGTCGTAAATC
ACTGCATAATTCGTGTCGCTCAAGGCGCACTCCCGTTCTGGATAATGTTTTTTGCGCCGACATCATAACG
GTTCTGGCAAATATTCTGAAATGAGCTGTTGACAATTAATCATCGGCTCGTATAATGTGTGGAATTGTGA
GCGGATAACAATTTCACACAGGAAACAGTATTCATGTCCCCTATACTAGGTTATTGGAAAATTAAGGGCC
TTGTGCAACCCACTCGACTTCTTTTGGAATATCTTGAAGAAAAATATGAAGAGCATTTGTATGAGCGCGA
TGAAGGTGATAAATGGCGAAACAAAAAGTTTGAATTGGGTTTGGAGTTTCCCAATCTTCCTTATTATATT
GATGGTGATGTTAAATTAACACAGTCTATGGCCATCATACGTTATATAGCTGACAAGCACAACATGTTGG
GTGGTTGTCCAAAAGAGCGTGCAGAGATTTCAATGCTTGAAGGAGCGGTTTTGGATATTAGATACGGTGT
TTCGAGAATTGCATATAGTAAAGACTTTGAAACTCTCAAAGTTGATTTTCTTAGCAAGCTACCTGAAATG
CTGAAAATGTTCGAAGATCGTTTATGTCATAAAACATATTTAAATGGTGATCATGTAACCCATCCTGACT
TCATGTTGTATGACGCTCTTGATGTTGTTTTATACATGGACCCAATGTGCCTGGATGCGTTCCCAAAATT
AGTTTGTTTTAAAAAACGTATTGAAGCTATCCCACAAATTGATAAGTACTTGAAATCCAGCAAGTATATA
GCATGGCCTTTGCAGGGCTGGCAAGCCACGTTTGGTGGTGGCGACCATCCTCCAAAATCGGATCTGGAAG
TTCTGTTCCAGGGGCCCCTGGGATCCTCTCCTGATGTGCAACTGGCAACTCTGGCTCAGAGAGTCAAGGA
AGTTTTGCCCCATGTGCCATTGGGTGTCATCCAGAGAGACCTGGCCAAGACTGGCTGTGTAGACTTGACT
ATCACTAATCTGCTTGAGGGGGCCGTAGCTTTCATGCCTGAAGACATCACCAAGGGAACTCAGTCCCTAC
CCACAGCCTCTGCCTCCAAGTTTCCCAGCTCTGGCCCGGTGACCCCTCAGCCAACAGCCCTAACATTTGC
CAAGTCTTCCTGGGCCGAGGAGGAGAGCCTGCAGGAGCGCGAGCAAGCACTATATGAATACGCAGAGAGG
GAGTTCACAGAGAGACGAGCCCAGGAGGCTGACTGACTCGAGCGGCCGCATCGTGACTGACTGACGATCT
GCCTCGCGCGTTTCGGTGATGACGGTGAAAACCTCTGACACATGCAGCTCCCGGAGACGGTCACAGCTTG
TCTGTAAGCGGATGCCGGGAGCAGACAAGCCCGTCAGGGCGCGTCAGCGGGTGTTGGCGGGTGTCGGGGC
GCAGCCATGACCCAGTCACGTAGCGATAGCGGAGTGTATAATTCTTGAAGACGAAAGGGCCTCGTGATAC
GCCTATTTTTATAGGTTAATGTCATGATAATAATGGTTTCTTAGACGTCAGGTGGCACTTTTCGGGGAAA
TGTGCGCGGAACCCCTATTTGTTTATTTTTCTAAATACATTCAAATATGTATCCGCTCATGAGACAATAA
CCCTGATAAATGCTTCAATAATATTGAAAAAGGAAGAGTATGAGTATTCAACATTTCCGTGTCGCCCTTA
TTCCCTTTTTTGCGGCATTTTGCCTTCCTGTTTTTGCTCACCCAGAAACGCTGGTGAAAGTAAAAGATGC
TGAAGATCAGTTGGGTGCACGAGTGGGTTACATCGAACTGGATCTCAACAGCGGTAAGATCCTTGAGAGT
TTTCGCCCCGAAGAACGTTTTCCAATGATGAGCACTTTTAAAGTTCTGCTATGTGGCGCGGTATTATCCC
GTGTTGACGCCGGGCAAGAGCAACTCGGTCGCCGCATACACTATTCTCAGAATGACTTGGTTGAGTACTC
ACCAGTCACAGAAAAGCATCTTACGGATGGCATGACAGTAAGAGAATTATGCAGTGCTGCCATAACCATG
AGTGATAACACTGCGGCCAACTTACTTCTGACAACGATCGGAGGACCGAAGGAGCTAACCGCTTTTTTGC
ACAACATGGGGGATCATGTAACTCGCCTTGATCGTTGGGAACCGGAGCTGAATGAAGCCATACCAAACGA
CGAGCGTGACACCACGATGCCTGCAGCAATGGCAACAACGTTGCGCAAACTATTAACTGGCGAACTACTT
ACTCTAGCTTCCCGGCAACAATTAATAGACTGGATGGAGGCGGATAAAGTTGCAGGACCACTTCTGCGCT
CGGCCCTTCCGGCTGGCTGGTTTATTGCTGATAAATCTGGAGCCGGTGAGCGTGGGTCTCGCGGTATCAT
TGCAGCACTGGGGCCAGATGGTAAGCCCTCCCGTATCGTAGTTATCTACACGACGGGGAGTCAGGCAACT
ATGGATGAACGAAATAGACAGATCGCTGAGATAGGTGCCTCACTGATTAAGCATTGGTAACTGTCAGACC
AAGTTTACTCATATATACTTTAGATTGATTTAAAACTTCATTTTTAATTTAAAAGGATCTAGGTGAAGAT
CCTTTTTGATAATCTCATGACCAAAATCCCTTAACGTGAGTTTTCGTTCCACTGAGCGTCAGACCCCGTA
GAAAAGATCAAAGGATCTTCTTGAGATCCTTTTTTTCTGCGCGTAATCTGCTGCTTGCAAACAAAAAAAC
CACCGCTACCAGCGGTGGTTTGTTTGCCGGATCAAGAGCTACCAACTCTTTTTCCGAAGGTAACTGGCTT
CAGCAGAGCGCAGATACCAAATACTGTCCTTCTAGTGTAGCCGTAGTTAGGCCACCACTTCAAGAACTCT
GTAGCACCGCCTACATACCTCGCTCTGCTAATCCTGTTACCAGTGGCTGCTGCCAGTGGCGATAAGTCGT
GTCTTACCGGGTTGGACTCAAGACGATAGTTACCGGATAAGGCGCAGCGGTCGGGCTGAACGGGGGGTTC
GTGCACACAGCCCAGCTTGGAGCGAACGACCTACACCGAACTGAGATACCTACAGCGTGAGCTATGAGAA
AGCGCCACGCTTCCCGAAGGGAGAAAGGCGGACAGGTATCCGGTAAGCGGCAGGGTCGGAACAGGAGAGC
GCACGAGGGAGCTTCCAGGGGGAAACGCCTGGTATCTTTATAGTCCTGTCGGGTTTCGCCACCTCTGACT
TGAGCGTCGATTTTTGTGATGCTCGTCAGGGGGGCGGAGCCTATGGAAAAACGCCAGCAACGCGGCCTTT
TTACGGTTCCTGGCCTTTTGCTGGCCTTTTGCTCACATGTTCTTTCCTGCGTTATCCCCTGATTCTGTGG
ATAACCGTATTACCGCCTTTGAGTGAGCTGATACCGCTCGCCGCAGCCGAACGACCGAGCGCAGCGAGTC
AGTGAGCGAGGAAGCGGAAGAGCGCCTGATGCGGTATTTTCTCCTTACGCATCTGTGCGGTATTTCACAC
CGCATAAATTCCGACACCATCGAATGGCGCAAAACCTTTCGCGGTATGGCATGATAGCGCCCGGAAGAGA
GTCAATTCAGGGTGGTGAATGTGAAACCAGTAACGTTATACGATGTCGCAGAGTATGCCGGTGTCTCTTA
TCAGACCGTTTCCCGCGTGGTGAACCAGGCCAGCCACGTTTCTGCGAAAACGCGGGAAAAAGTGGAAGCG
GCGATGGCGGAGCTGAATTACATTCCCAACCGCGTGGCACAACAACTGGCGGGCAAACAGTCGTTGCTGA
TTGGCGTTGCCACCTCCAGTCTGGCCCTGCACGCGCCGTCGCAAATTGTCGCGGCGATTAAATCTCGCGC
CGATCAACTGGGTGCCAGCGTGGTGGTGTCGATGGTAGAACGAAGCGGCGTCGAAGCCTGTAAAGCGGCG
GTGCACAATCTTCTCGCGCAACGCGTCAGTGGGCTGATCATTAACTATCCGCTGGATGACCAGGATGCCA
TTGCTGTGGAAGCTGCCTGCACTAATGTTCCGGCGTTATTTCTTGATGTCTCTGACCAGACACCCATCAA
CAGTATTATTTTCTCCCATGAAGACGGTACGCGACTGGGCGTGGAGCATCTGGTCGCATTGGGTCACCAG
CAAATCGCGCTGTTAGCGGGCCCATTAAGTTCTGTCTCGGCGCGTCTGCGTCTGGCTGGCTGGCATAAAT
ATCTCACTCGCAATCAAATTCAGCCGATAGCGGAACGGGAAGGCGACTGGAGTGCCATGTCCGGTTTTCA
ACAAACCATGCAAATGCTGAATGAGGGCATCGTTCCCACTGCGATGCTGGTTGCCAACGATCAGATGGCG
CTGGGCGCAATGCGCGCCATTACCGAGTCCGGGCTGCGCGTTGGTGCGGATATCTCGGTAGTGGGATACG
ACGATACCGAAGACAGCTCATGTTATATCCCGCCGTTAACCACCATCAAACAGGATTTTCGCCTGCTGGG
GCAAACCAGCGTGGACCGCTTGCTGCAACTCTCTCAGGGCCAGGCGGTGAAGGGCAATCAGCTGTTGCCC
GTCTCACTGGTGAAAAGAAAAACCACGCTAGCGCCCAATACGCAAACCGCCTCTCCCCGCGCGTTGGCCG
ATTCATTAATGCAGCTGGCACGACAGGTTTCCCGACTGGAAAGCGGGCAGTGAGCGCAACGCAATTAATG
TAAGTTAGCTCACTCATTAGGCACCCCAGGCTTTACACTTTATGCTTCCGGCTCGTATGTTGTGTGGAAT
TGTGAGCGGATAACAATTTCACACAGGAAACAGCTATGACCATGATTACGGATTCACTGGCCGTCGTTTT
ACAACGTCGTGACTGGGAAAACCCTGGCGTTACCCAACTTAATCGCCTTGCAGCACATCCCCCTTTCGCC
AGCTGGCGTAATAGCGAAGAGGCCCGCACCGATCGCCCTTCCCAACAGTTGCGCAGCCTGAATGGCGAAT
GGCGCTTTGCCTGGTTTCCGGCACCAGAAGCGGTGCCGGAAAGCTGGCTGGAGTGCGATCTTCCTGAGGC
CGATACTGTCGTCGTCCCCTCAAACTGGCAGATGCACGGTTACGATGCGCCCATCTACACCAACGTGACC
TATCCCATTACGGTCAATCCGCCGTTTGTTCCCACGGAGAATCCGACGGGTTGTTACTCGCTCACATTTA
ATGTTGATGAAAGCTGGCTACAGGAAGGCCAGACGCGAATTATTTTTGATGGCGTTGGAATTAGCTTATC
GACTGC
Features (pLannotate 1.2.2; 17 found; start..end, strand, type, name):
    169..197     +  promoter       tac promoter: strong E. coli promoter; hybrid between the trp and lac UV5 promoters
    205..221     +  protein_bind   lac operator: The lac repressor binds to the lac operator to inhibit transcription in E. coli. This inhibition can be relieved by adding lactose or isopropyl-β-D-thiogalactopyranoside (IPTG). lac repressor encoded by lacI
    244..897     +  CDS            GST26_SCHJA: Experimental evidence at protein level: Swiss-Prot protein existence level 1. GST isoenzymes appear to play a central role in the parasite detoxification system. Other functions are also suspected including a role in increasing the solubility of haematin in the parasite gut. From Schistosoma japonicum (Blood fluke).
    931..1293    +  CDS            AUP1 (fragment): AUP1_HUMAN - Experimental evidence at protein level: Swiss-Prot protein existence level 1. (Microbial infection) Following Dengue virus infection, required for induction of lipophagy which facilitates production of virus progeny particles. From Homo sapiens (Human).
   1329..1368    +  CDS            rop (fragment): Rop protein, which maintains plasmids at low copy number; rop
   1470..1510    +  misc_feature   bom (fragment): basis of mobility region from pBR322
   1615..1719    +  promoter       AmpR promoter: bla
   1720..2580    +  CDS            AmpR: β-lactamase; bla; confers resistance to ampicillin, carbenicillin, and related antibiotics
   2751..3339    +  rep_origin     ori: high-copy-number ColE1/pMB1/pBR322/pUC origin of replication
   3525..3576    -  misc_feature   bom (fragment): basis of mobility region from pBR322
   3583..3660    +  promoter       lacI promoter: lacI
   3661..4743    +  CDS            lacI: lac repressor; lacI; The lac repressor binds to the lac operator to inhibit transcription in E. coli. This inhibition can be relieved by adding lactose or isopropyl-β-D-thiogalactopyranoside (IPTG).
   4756..4777    +  protein_bind   CAP binding site: CAP binding activates transcription in the presence of cAMP. E. coli catabolite activator protein
   4792..4822    +  promoter       lac promoter: promoter for the E. coli lac operon
   4830..4846    +  protein_bind   lac operator: The lac repressor binds to the lac operator to inhibit transcription in E. coli. This inhibition can be relieved by adding lactose or isopropyl-β-D-thiogalactopyranoside (IPTG). lac repressor encoded by lacI
   4866..5039    +  CDS            lacZα: LacZα fragment of β-galactosidase; lacZ fragment
   5303..93      -  CDS            yciV (fragment) (across the origin): RNAAM_ECOLI - Also known as trpH From Escherichia coli (strain K12).
