[The description below was written by a language model from this plasmid's Addgene catalogue record and pLannotate feature annotations shown in this document.]
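Description:
pGEX-6P-1 AUP1 292-410 5E is a 5,326 bp bacterial expression plasmid built on the pGEX-6P-1 backbone for producing a GST-tagged fragment of human AUP1 in E. coli. It replicates from a high-copy ColE1/pMB1-type origin and is selected with ampicillin through the β-lactamase (AmpR) gene and its own promoter. The annotation also picks up backbone remnants that have no role in expression of the fusion: short rop and bom fragments, a lac promoter/operator with a lacZα segment, and a fragment of E. coli yciV spanning the sequence origin.

The expression cassette uses the strong hybrid tac promoter followed by a lac operator. The plasmid carries its own lacI gene, so transcription is repressed by lac repressor until it is relieved with IPTG. The promoter drives the Schistosoma japonicum glutathione S-transferase coding sequence, which provides an N-terminal GST tag from the backbone, followed in the same orientation by the AUP1 insert cloned between BamHI and XhoI sites. The insert encodes only residues 292–410 of AUP1 and carries five charge-altering glutamate substitutions (R382E, Q383E, K390E, R398E and R400E), which give the construct its "5E" name. The pGEX-6P series normally includes a protease cleavage site between GST and the insert, but this is not annotated in the feature table.

The stated purpose is bacterial production of the GST–AUP1 fusion for binding assays, where the GST moiety allows capture on glutathione resin. The associated publication concerns the AUP1 site that binds the E2 enzyme UBE2G2 in ER-associated degradation. This suggests the 5E protein is a mutant for comparison with wild-type fragments, although the record does not state the effect of the mutations.
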