Addgene plasmid #185332: pGEX-6P-1 AUP1 292-410 5E
Purpose: Bacterial expression of AUP1 with GST fusion protein for binding assays
Depositing lab: Allan Weissman. Depositing organization: National Cancer Institute (NCI). Publication: A structurally conserved site in AUP1 binds the E2 enzyme UBE2G2 and is essential for ER-associated degradation. Smith CE, Tsai YC, Liang YH, Khago D, Mariano J, Li J, Tarasov SG, Gergel E, Tsai B, Villaneuva M, Clapp ME, Magidson V, Chari R, Byrd RA, Ji X, Weissman AM. PLoS Biol. 2021 Dec 8;19(12):e3001474. doi: 10.1371/journal.pbio.3001474. eCollection 2021 Dec. PubMed 34879065.
Backbone
  Vector backbone: pGEX-6P-1
  Vector type: Bacterial Expression
Growth in bacteria
  Bacterial resistance: Ampicillin, 100 μg/mL
  Growth temperature: 37°C
  Growth strain: DH5alpha
  Copy number: High Copy
Gene/Insert
  Gene/Insert name: AUP1
  Species: H. sapiens (human)
  Mutation: aa 292-410 only, with mutations R382E/Q383E/K390E/R398E/R400E
  Entrez Gene: AUP1
  Tag / fusion protein: GST (N terminal on backbone)
  Cloning method: Restriction Enzyme; 5′ cloning site BamHI (unknown if destroyed); 3′ cloning site XhoI (unknown if destroyed)
Terms and licenses: Academic/Nonprofit Terms; Industry Terms: Not Available to Industry
How to cite: pGEX-6P-1 AUP1 292-410 5E was a gift from Allan Weissman (Addgene plasmid # 185332 ; http://n2t.net/addgene:185332 ; RRID:Addgene_185332)
